Addgene plasmid #152019: pGBW-m4134459
Purpose: Mammalian expression plasmid for SARS-CoV-2 RNA-dependent RNA polymerase
Depositing lab: Ginkgo Bioworks & Benjie Chen. Depositing organization: Ginkgo Bioworks.
Backbone
  Vector backbone: pTwist_CMV_Puro_6
  Backbone size w/o insert (bp): 6080
  Vector type: Mammalian Expression
  Selectable markers: Puromycin
Growth in bacteria
  Bacterial resistance: Ampicillin, 100 μg/mL
  Growth temperature: 37°C
  Growth strain: DH5alpha
  Copy number: High Copy
Gene/Insert
  Gene/Insert name: SARS-CoV-2 RNA-dependent RNA polymerase
  Species: Severe acute respiratory syndrome coronavirus 2
  Insert size (bp): 2795
  Mutation: wt
  Entrez Gene: ORF1ab (a.k.a. GU280_gp01)
  Promoter: CMV
  Tag / fusion protein: Cleavable TEV;V5 (C terminal on backbone)
  Cloning method: Unknown
Resource information
  A portion of this plasmid was derived from a plasmid made by: GinkgoBioworks
Depositor comments: NCBI reference sequence: YP_009725307.1
How to cite: pGBW-m4134459 was a gift from Ginkgo Bioworks & Benjie Chen (Addgene plasmid # 152019 ; http://n2t.net/addgene:152019 ; RRID:Addgene_152019)
