[The description below was written by a language model from this plasmid's Addgene catalogue record and pLannotate feature annotations shown in this document.]
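Description:
pGBW-m4134459 is a mammalian expression plasmid built on the pTwist_CMV_Puro_6 backbone that carries the wild-type SARS-CoV-2 RNA-dependent RNA polymerase, a mature product of the viral ORF1ab polyprotein. The annotated sequence record is 8,950 nt, consistent with a roughly 2.8 kb insert in a roughly 6.1 kb backbone. In bacteria the plasmid replicates from a high-copy ColE1/pUC-type origin and is selected through a β-lactamase (AmpR) gene conferring ampicillin resistance. A short additional β-lactamase fragment detected near the origin appears to be a backbone remnant.

The polymerase coding sequence is driven by the human cytomegalovirus immediate-early enhancer and promoter, and is followed by an SV40 polyadenylation signal. The automated annotation matches the open reading frame, which spans the numbering origin of the circular map, to the SARS-CoV-2 replicase polyprotein. The functional text attached to that hit describes the 2'-O-methyltransferase, but this is generic polyprotein annotation rather than a description of the cloned segment. According to the catalogue entry, the backbone supplies a C-terminal V5 epitope tag preceded by a TEV protease cleavage site, allowing detection or capture of the protein and subsequent tag removal. These elements were not picked out in the feature table.

A separate cassette of the human ubiquitin C promoter, puromycin N-acetyltransferase and a synthetic poly(A) signal permits puromycin selection of transfected mammalian cells. β-globin insulator elements, T7 and rrnG terminators and an upstream synthetic poly(A) signal flank the units, presumably limiting transcriptional read-through between them. The construct suits transient or selected expression of the tagged viral polymerase in mammalian cells for studying the protein.
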