Features (pLannotate 1.2.2; 19 found; start..end, strand, type, name):
   2919..3040    -  polyA_signal   SV40 poly(A) signal: SV40 polyadenylation signal
   3063..3132    -  CDS            large T antigen (fragment): large T antigen from SV40 (simian virus 40)
   3155..3201    +  terminator     T7 terminator: transcription terminator for bacteriophage T7 RNA polymerase
   3231..3367    +  terminator     rrnG terminator: transcription terminator from the E. coli ribosomal RNA rrnG operon (Albrechtsen et al., 1991)
   3412..3483    +  misc_feature   3' β-globin insulator: insulator downstream of the human β-globin locus (Farrell et al., 2002)
   3709..4297    -  rep_origin     ori: high-copy-number ColE1/pMB1/pBR322/pUC origin of replication
   4469..4533    -  CDS            bla(M) (fragment): β-lactamase lacking the signal sequence; bla(M); allows cytosolic expression of β-lactamase
   4797..6006    +  promoter       UbC promoter: human ubiquitin C promoter
   6010..6607    +  CDS            PuroR (fragment): puromycin N-acetyltransferase; pac from Streptomyces; confers resistance to puromycin
   6636..6684    +  polyA_signal   poly(A) signal: synthetic polyadenylation signal
   6950..7810    +  CDS            AmpR: β-lactamase; bla; confers resistance to ampicillin, carbenicillin, and related antibiotics
   7823..7959    +  terminator     rrnG terminator: transcription terminator from the E. coli ribosomal RNA rrnG operon (Albrechtsen et al., 1991)
   8104..8175    +  misc_feature   5' β-globin insulator: insulator upstream of the human β-globin locus (Farrell et al., 2002)
   8180..8226    -  terminator     T7 terminator: transcription terminator for bacteriophage T7 RNA polymerase
   8244..8292    -  polyA_signal   poly(A) signal: synthetic polyadenylation signal
   8373..8676    +  enhancer       CMV enhancer: human cytomegalovirus immediate early enhancer
   8749..8766    -  promoter       CMV promoter (fragment): human cytomegalovirus (CMV) immediate early promoter
   8829..8880    +  promoter       CMVd2 promoter: truncated human cytomegalovirus (CMV) immediate early promoter that yields moderately reduced expression relative to the full-length promoter
   8850..2803    +  CDS            rep (fragment) (across the origin): R1AB_SARS2 - Experimental evidence at protein level: Swiss-Prot protein existence level 1. [2'-O-methyltransferase]: Methyltransferase that mediates mRNA cap 2'-O-ribose methylation to the 5'-cap structure of viral mRNAs. N7-methyl guanosine cap is a prerequisite for binding of nsp16. Therefore plays an essential role in viral mRNAs cap methylation which is essential to evade immune system. From Severe acute respiratory syndrome coronavirus 2 (2019-nCoV) (SARS-CoV-2).
>Addgene plasmid #152019 | pGBW-m4134459 | depositor full sequence | sequence record 295031 | Full Sequence
CACCATGTCTGCCGACGCACAGTCGTTCCTGAATAGAGTTTGTGGTGTATCCGCGGCCCGGCTAACTCCA
TGCGGAACCGGGACGAGCACAGATGTGGTGTACCGAGCTTTTGATATCTATAACGACAAAGTCGCTGGCT
TCGCCAAGTTTCTTAAGACCAACTGTTGCAGGTTCCAAGAGAAAGACGAAGATGATAATCTCATAGACTC
ATACTTTGTGGTTAAGCGTCACACTTTTAGTAATTATCAGCATGAGGAAACAATTTATAACTTGCTGAAG
GACTGCCCTGCCGTAGCAAAACACGACTTCTTTAAATTCCGCATCGATGGCGATATGGTCCCGCATATTA
GCAGACAGCGGTTAACCAAGTACACTATGGCAGACCTGGTGTACGCCCTGCGACACTTCGACGAGGGAAA
CTGTGACACGTTAAAAGAAATCCTCGTGACTTATAATTGTTGCGATGACGATTATTTCAACAAGAAAGAT
TGGTACGATTTTGTCGAGAATCCCGATATACTCAGAGTGTACGCTAACCTGGGGGAAAGGGTTCGCCAGG
CACTATTGAAGACAGTCCAATTTTGCGACGCGATGCGGAATGCCGGCATTGTGGGTGTCCTGACACTTGA
TAACCAGGACCTGAATGGCAACTGGTATGACTTTGGAGATTTCATTCAGACCACGCCCGGGTCCGGAGTA
CCTGTCGTTGACTCTTACTACTCACTTCTGATGCCAATCCTAACCTTAACCCGAGCTCTCACAGCTGAGA
GTCACGTGGACACCGACCTCACAAAACCGTATATCAAGTGGGATTTGCTGAAGTACGATTTCACGGAAGA
GAGGTTAAAGCTCTTTGATCGTTATTTCAAATACTGGGACCAGACTTATCATCCCAACTGTGTGAATTGT
CTGGACGACAGATGCATACTTCATTGTGCCAATTTCAATGTACTGTTTAGCACAGTGTTCCCACCAACTT
CGTTTGGTCCTCTAGTGCGCAAAATCTTTGTGGATGGGGTGCCCTTCGTTGTTTCCACAGGCTATCACTT
TCGTGAGCTCGGCGTAGTTCACAACCAAGATGTCAACCTGCATTCTTCCAGGTTAAGTTTTAAGGAACTT
CTGGTGTATGCCGCAGACCCTGCGATGCACGCTGCAAGCGGTAATTTGTTGCTGGATAAGCGGACCACGT
GCTTCAGCGTGGCGGCTTTAACAAATAACGTTGCCTTCCAAACCGTCAAGCCTGGCAACTTCAATAAAGA
TTTCTACGATTTCGCCGTCAGTAAAGGGTTTTTTAAGGAGGGATCAAGCGTAGAATTGAAACATTTTTTC
TTTGCTCAGGACGGTAATGCCGCTATCTCGGACTACGACTACTACCGGTATAACCTACCAACTATGTGCG
ACATTCGGCAGCTGTTGTTCGTGGTGGAGGTCGTTGATAAATACTTTGATTGCTACGATGGCGGATGCAT
TAACGCCAATCAAGTCATCGTGAACAATCTGGACAAGAGCGCCGGCTTCCCCTTTAACAAATGGGGAAAG
GCAAGGCTATATTATGACTCTATGTCCTATGAGGATCAGGACGCTCTCTTCGCGTATACCAAGCGCAACG
TTATCCCCACAATTACCCAGATGAACCTCAAATATGCAATCAGCGCAAAGAACAGAGCGAGGACAGTTGC
TGGGGTGAGTATATGTTCGACAATGACTAACAGGCAGTTTCACCAGAAGCTGTTGAAATCTATTGCCGCT
ACACGAGGGGCTACCGTCGTGATTGGCACCTCCAAATTCTACGGAGGGTGGCATAATATGTTAAAAACTG
TGTACTCCGACGTGGAAAACCCTCACCTGATGGGTTGGGATTATCCTAAGTGCGACCGGGCGATGCCAAA
CATGCTGAGAATTATGGCGTCATTAGTCCTGGCGCGAAAGCACACCACGTGCTGTAGTCTGTCACATCGC
TTTTACAGATTGGCTAATGAATGCGCCCAAGTGCTTAGCGAGATGGTGATGTGTGGGGGTTCACTTTACG
TGAAGCCCGGAGGAACGTCCTCAGGCGACGCCACAACTGCCTACGCAAATTCAGTATTCAACATATGTCA
GGCCGTTACAGCAAACGTGAATGCTCTGCTGTCTACTGATGGGAACAAGATCGCCGATAAGTACGTCCGG
AACCTGCAACACAGGCTGTACGAGTGTCTGTATCGTAATCGAGATGTAGACACCGACTTCGTGAACGAAT
TTTACGCATACTTACGGAAACATTTCTCCATGATGATCCTCTCCGACGATGCAGTTGTGTGCTTTAATTC
AACTTACGCCTCTCAGGGCTTGGTGGCCAGTATCAAAAATTTTAAGTCGGTTCTTTATTATCAGAATAAC
GTGTTTATGAGCGAGGCTAAGTGTTGGACCGAGACTGATCTGACCAAAGGCCCGCACGAGTTCTGTTCCC
AGCACACCATGCTGGTCAAGCAGGGTGATGACTATGTCTATTTACCATACCCAGATCCGAGTAGGATCTT
GGGAGCCGGTTGTTTTGTGGATGACATTGTGAAGACTGACGGTACACTCATGATTGAGCGCTTCGTCAGT
TTGGCAATCGACGCTTACCCCCTTACCAAACATCCAAATCAGGAATATGCGGATGTGTTTCACCTGTACC
TTCAATACATAAGGAAACTTCATGATGAACTAACTGGACATATGCTCGACATGTATTCTGTAATGCTTAC
AAATGACAATACCTCACGGTACTGGGAACCGGAGTTTTATGAAGCCATGTACACCCCACATACTGTCCTG
CAAGAAAACCTTTACTTTCAGTCGGGGAAACCTATACCCAATCCACTTCTCGGCTTAGATTCTACCTAAG
CTAGCTTGACTGACTGAGATACAGCGTACCTTCAGCTCACAGACATGATAAGATACATTGATGAGTTTGG
ACAAACCACAACTAGAATGCAGTGAAAAAAATGCTTTATTTGTGAAATTTGTGATGCTATTGCTTTATTT
GTAACCATTATAAGCTGCAATAAACAAGTTAACAACAACAATTGCATTCATTTTATGTTTCAGGTTCAGG
GGGAGGTGTGGGAGGTTTTTTAAAGCAAGTAAAACCTCTACAAATGTGGTATTGGCCCATCTCTATCGGT
ATCGTAGCATAACCCCTTGGGGCCTCTAAACGGGTCTTGAGGGGTTTTTTGTGCCCCTCGGGCCGGATTG
CTATCTACCGGCATTGGCGCAGAAAAAAATGCCTGATGCGACGCTGCGCGTCTTATACTCCCACATATGC
CAGATTCAGCAACGGATACGGCTTCCCCAACTTGCCCACTTCCATACGTGTCCTCCTTACCAGAAATTTA
TCCTTAAGGTCGTCAGCTATCCTGCAGGCGATCTCTCGATTTCGATCAAGACATTCCTTTAATGGTCTTT
TCTGGACACCACTAGGGGTCAGAAGTAGTTCATCAAACTTTCTTCCCTCCCTAATCTCATTGGTTACCTT
GGGCTATCGAAACTTAATTAACCAGTCAAGTCAGCTACTTGGCGAGATCGACTTGTCTGGGTTTCGACTA
CGCTCAGAATTGCGTCAGTCAAGTTCGATCTGGTCCTTGCTATTGCACCCGTTCTCCGATTACGAGTTTC
ATTTAAATCATGTGAGCAAAAGGCCAGCAAAAGGCCAGGAACCGTAAAAAGGCCGCGTTGCTGGCGTTTT
TCCATAGGCTCCGCCCCCCTGACGAGCATCACAAAAATCGACGCTCAAGTCAGAGGTGGCGAAACCCGAC
AGGACTATAAAGATACCAGGCGTTTCCCCCTGGAAGCTCCCTCGTGCGCTCTCCTGTTCCGACCCTGCCG
CTTACCGGATACCTGTCCGCCTTTCTCCCTTCGGGAAGCGTGGCGCTTTCTCATAGCTCACGCTGTAGGT
ATCTCAGTTCGGTGTAGGTCGTTCGCTCCAAGCTGGGCTGTGTGCACGAACCCCCCGTTCAGCCCGACCG
CTGCGCCTTATCCGGTAACTATCGTCTTGAGTCCAACCCGGTAAGACACGACTTATCGCCACTGGCAGCA
GCCACTGGTAACAGGATTAGCAGAGCGAGGTATGTAGGCGGTGCTACAGAGTTCTTGAAGTGGTGGCCTA
ACTACGGCTACACTAGAAGAACAGTATTTGGTATCTGCGCTCTGCTGAAGCCAGTTACCTTCGGAAAAAG
AGTTGGTAGCTCTTGATCCGGCAAACAAACCACCGCTGGTAGCGGTGGTTTTTTTGTTTGCAAGCAGCAG
ATTACGCGCAGAAAAAAAGGATCTCAAGAAGATCCTTTGATCTTTTCTACGGGGTCTGACGCTCAGTGGA
ACGAAAACTCACGTTAAGGGATTTTGGTCATGAGATTATCAAAAAGGATCTTCACCTAGATCCTTTTAAA
TTAAAAATGAAGTTTTAAATCAATCTAAAGTATATATGAGTAAACTTGGTCTGACAGTTACCAATGCTTA
ATCAGTGAGGCACCTATCTCAGCGATCTGTCTATTTCGTTCATCCATAGTTGCATTTAAATTTCCGAACT
CTCCAAGGCCCTCGTCGGAAAATCTTCAAACCTTTCGTCCGATCCATCTTGCAGGCTACCTCTCGAACGA
ACTATCGCAAGTCTCTTGGCCGGCCTTGCGCCTTGGCTATTGCTTGGCAGCGCCTATCGCCAGGTATTAC
TCCAATCCCGAATATCCGAGATCGGGATCACCCGAGAGAAGTTCAACCTACATCCTCAATCCCGATCTAT
CCGAGATCCGAGGAATATCGAAATCGGGGCGCGCCTGGCCTCCGCGCCGGGTTTTGGCGCCTCCCGCGGG
CGCCCCCCTCGTCACGGCGAGCGCTGCCACGTCAGACGAAGGGCGCAGGAGCGTCCTGATCCTTCCGCCC
GGACGCTCAGGACAGCGGCCCGCTGCTCATAAGACTCGGCCTTAGAACCCCAGTATCAGCAGAAGGACAT
TTTAGGACGGGACTTGGGTGACTCTAGGGCACTGGTTTTCTTTCCAGAGAGCGGAACAGGCGAGGAAAAG
TAGTCCCTTCTCGGCGATTCTGCGGAGGGATCTCCGTGGGGCGGTGAACGCCGATGATTATATAAGGACG
CGCCGGGTGTGGCACAGCTAGTTCCGTCGCAGCCGGGATTTGGGTCGCGGTTCTTGTTTGTGGATCGCTG
TGATCGTCACTTGGTGAGTAGCGGGCTGCTGGGCTGGCCGGGGCTTTCGTGGCCGCCGGGCCGCTCGGTG
GGACGGAAGCGTGTGGAGAGACCGCCAAGGGCTGTAGTCTGGGTCCGCGAGCAAGGTTGCCCTGAACTGG
GGGTTGGGGGGAGCGCAGCAAAATGGCGGCTGTTCCCGAGTCTTGAATGGAAGACGCTTGTGAGGCGGGC
TGTGAGGTCGTTGAAACAAGGTGGGGGGCATGGTGGGCGGCAAGAACCCAAGGTCTTGAGCCCTTCGCTA
ATGCGGGAAAGCTCTTATTCGGGTGAGATGGGCTGGGCACCATCTGGGGACCCTGACGTGAAGTTTGTCA
CTGACTGGAGAACTCGGTTTGTCGTCTGTTGCGGGGGCGGCAGTTATGGCGGTGCCGTTGGGCAGTGCAC
CCGTACCTTTGGGAGCGCGCGCCCTCGTCGTGTCGTGACGTCACCCGTTCTGTTGGCTTATAATGCAGGG
TGGGGCCACCTGCCGGTAGGTGTGCGGTAGGCTTTTCTCCGTCGCAGGACGCAGGGTTCGGGCCTAGGGT
AGGCTCTCCTGAATCGACAGGCGCCGGACCTCTGGTGAGGGGAGGGATAAGTGAGGCGTCAGTTTCTTTG
GTCGGTTTTATGTACCTATCTTCTTAAGTAGCTGAAGCTCCGGTTTTGAACTATGCGCTCGGGGTTGGCG
AGTGTGTTTTGTGAAGTTTTTTAGGCACCTTTTGAAATGTAATCATTTGGGTCAATATGTAATTTTCAGT
GTTAGACTTGTAAATTGTCCGCTAAATTCTGGCCGTTTTTGGCTTTTTTGTTAGACAACATGACCGAGTA
CAAGCCCACGGTGCGCCTCGCCACCCGCGACGACGTCCCCAGGGCCGTACGCACCCTCGCCGCCGCGTTC
GCCGACTACCCCGCCACGCGCCACACCGTCGATCCGGACCGCCACATCGAGCGGGTCACCGAGCTGCAAG
AACTCTTCCTCACGCGCGTCGGGCTCGACATCGGCAAGGTGTGGGTCGCGGACGACGGCGCCGCGGTGGC
GGTCTGGACCACGCCGGAGAGCGTCGAAGCGGGGGCGGTGTTCGCCGAGATCGGCCCGCGCATGGCCGAG
TTGAGCGGTTCCCGGCTGGCCGCGCAGCAACAGATGGAGGGCCTCCTGGCGCCGCACCGGCCCAAGGAGC
CCGCGTGGTTCCTGGCCACCGTCGGCGTCTCGCCCGACCACCAGGGCAAGGGTCTGGGCAGCGCCGTCGT
GCTCCCCGGAGTGGAGGCCGCCGAGCGCGCCGGGGTGCCCGCCTTCCTGGAGACCTCCGCGCCCCGCAAC
CTCCCCTTCTACGAGCGGCTCGGCTTCACCGTCACCGCCGACGTCGAGGTGCCCGAAGGACCGCGCACCT
GGTGCATGACCCGCAAGCCCGGTGCCTAGGCTAGTATGTAAGCCTAGTCTTAGATAATAAAATCGCTATC
CATCGAAGATGGATGTGTGTTGGTTTTTTGTGTGTGTAACGCTAGGCGCGCCTGGTGTACCGAGAACGAT
CCTCTCAGTGCGAGTCTCGACGATCCATATCGTTGCTTGGCAGTCAGCCAGTCGGAATCCAGCTTGGGAC
CCAGGAAGTCCAATCGTCAGATATTGTACTCAAGCCTGGTCACGGCAGCGTACCGATCTGTTTAAACCTA
GATATTGATAGTCTGATCGGTCAACGTATAATCGAGTCCTAGCTTTTGCAAACATCTATCAAGAGACAGG
ATCAGCAGGAGGCTTTCGCATGAGTATTCAACATTTCCGTGTCGCCCTTATTCCCTTTTTTGCGGCATTT
TGCCTTCCTGTTTTTGCTCACCCAGAAACGCTGGTGAAAGTAAAAGATGCTGAAGATCAGTTGGGTGCGC
GAGTGGGTTACATCGAACTGGATCTCAACAGCGGTAAGATCCTTGAGAGTTTTCGCCCCGAAGAACGCTT
TCCAATGATGAGCACTTTTAAAGTTCTGCTATGTGGCGCGGTATTATCCCGTATTGACGCCGGGCAAGAG
CAACTCGGTCGCCGCATACACTATTCTCAGAATGACTTGGTTGAGTATTCACCAGTCACAGAAAAGCATC
TTACGGATGGCATGACAGTAAGAGAATTATGCAGTGCTGCCATAACCATGAGTGATAACACTGCGGCCAA
CTTACTTCTGACAACGATTGGAGGACCGAAGGAGCTAACCGCTTTTTTGCACAACATGGGGGATCATGTA
ACTCGCCTTGATCGTTGGGAACCGGAGCTGAATGAAGCCATACCAAACGACGAGCGTGACACCACGATGC
CTGTAGCAATGGCAACAACCTTGCGTAAACTATTAACTGGCGAACTACTTACTCTAGCTTCCCGGCAACA
GTTGATAGACTGGATGGAGGCGGATAAAGTTGCAGGACCACTTCTGCGCTCGGCCCTTCCGGCTGGCTGG
TTTATTGCTGATAAATCTGGAGCCGGTGAGCGTGGGTCTCGCGGTATCATTGCAGCACTGGGGCCAGATG
GTAAGCCCTCCCGTATCGTAGTTATCTACACGACGGGGAGTCAGGCAACTATGGATGAACGAAATAGACA
GATCGCTGAGATAGGTGCCTCACTGATTAAGCATTGGTAACCGATTCTAGGTGCATTGGCGCAGAAAAAA
ATGCCTGATGCGACGCTGCGCGTCTTATACTCCCACATATGCCAGATTCAGCAACGGATACGGCTTCCCC
AACTTGCCCACTTCCATACGTGTCCTCCTTACCAGAAATTTATCCTTAAGATCGTTTAAACTCGACTCTG
GCTCTATCGAATCTCCGTCGTTTCGAGCTTACGCGAACAGCCGTGGCGCTCATTTGCTCGTCGGGCATCG
AATCTCGTCAGCTATCGTCAGCTTACCTTTTTGGCAGCGATCGCGGCTCCCGACATCTTGGACCATTAGC
TCCACAGGTATCTTCTTCCCTCTAGTGGTCATAACAGCAGCTTCAGCTACCTCTCAATTCAAAAAACCCC
TCAAGACCCGTTTAGAGGCCCCAAGGGGTTATGCTATCAATCGTTGCGTTACACACACAAAAAACCAACA
CACATCCATCTTCGATGGATAGCGATTTTATTATCTAACTGCTGATCGAGTGTAGCCAGATCTAGTAATC
AATTACGGGGTCATTAGTTCATAGCCCATATATGGAGTTCCGCGTTACATAACTTACGGTAAATGGCCCG
CCTGGCTGACCGCCCAACGACCCCCGCCCATTGACGTCAATAATGACGTATGTTCCCATAGTAACGCCAA
TAGGGACTTTCCATTGACGTCAATGGGTGGAGTATTTACGGTAAACTGCCCACTTGGCAGTACATCAAGT
GTATCATATGCCAAGTACGCCCCCTATTGACGTCAATGACGGTAAATGGCCCGCCTGGCATTATGCCCAG
TACATGACCTTATGGGACTTTCCTACTTGGCAGTACATCTACGTATTAGTCATCGCTATTACCATGCTGA
TGCGGTTTTGGCAGTACATCAATGGGCGTGGATAGCGGTTTGACTCACGGGGATTTCCAAGTCTCCACCC
CATTGACGTCAATGGGAGTTTGTTTTGGCACCAAAATCAACGGGACTTTCCAAAATGTCGTAACAACTCC
GCCCCATTGACGCAAATGGGCGGTAGGCGTGTACGGTGGGAGGTCTATATAAGCAGAGCTGGTTTAGTGA
ACCGTCAGATCAGATCTTTGTCGATCCTACCATCCACTCGACACACCCGCCAGCGGCCGC
